Addgene plasmid #197826: pJMC-6-BsaI
Purpose: Level 1 module 6 with BsaI expansion point
Depositing lab: Daniel Voytas. Depositing organization: University of Minnesota. Publication: An extensible vector toolkit and parts library for advanced engineering of plant genomes. Chamness JC, Kumar J, Cruz AJ, Rhuby E, Holum MJ, Cody JP, Tibebu R, Gamo ME, Starker CG, Zhang F, Voytas DF. Plant Genome. 2023 Mar 9:e20312. doi: 10.1002/tpg2.20312. PubMed 36896468.
Backbone
  Vector backbone: Unspecified
  Backbone manufacturer: Self-made
  Vector type: Unspecified
Growth in bacteria
  Bacterial resistance: Ampicillin, 100 μg/mL
  Growth temperature: 37°C
  Growth strain: DH5alpha
  Copy number: High Copy
Gene/Insert
  Gene/Insert name: None
  Species: Synthetic
  Cloning method: Restriction Enzyme; 5′ cloning site Unknown (unknown if destroyed)
Terms and licenses: Academic/Nonprofit Terms; Industry Terms: Not Available to Industry
Depositor comments: Please visit https://www.biorxiv.org/content/10.1101/2022.10.15.511792v1 for bioRxiv preprint.
How to cite: pJMC-6-BsaI was a gift from Daniel Voytas (Addgene plasmid # 197826 ; http://n2t.net/addgene:197826 ; RRID:Addgene_197826)
