[The description below was written by a language model from this plasmid's Addgene catalogue record and pLannotate feature annotations shown in this document.]
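Description:
pJMC-6-BsaI is a small (about 2 kb) synthetic cloning plasmid from an extensible modular vector toolkit and parts library built for plant genome engineering. Its catalogue entry describes it as the Level 1 module for position 6, carrying a BsaI expansion point. In hierarchical Type IIS (Golden Gate-style) assembly schemes, a Level 1 module typically holds one unit destined for a defined slot in a larger multi-module assembly. The BsaI site presumably serves as the point at which parts can be inserted or the assembly extended. The record lists no gene or insert, so the plasmid is best understood as an empty acceptor or placeholder module rather than an expression construct. The backbone and vector type are recorded only as self-made and unspecified, and the exact position and overhangs of the BsaI site are not annotated in the feature table.

The annotated features are all bacterial maintenance elements. A p15A origin of replication supports propagation in E. coli, and short fragments matching the RSF1030 origin and the pBR322 basis-of-mobility region lie next to it; these are probably sequence remnants or homology hits rather than functional parts. Selection is by ampicillin, through the β-lactamase (AmpR) coding sequence driven by its native bla promoter. The catalogue lists the plasmid as high copy, whereas p15A is generally regarded as a medium-copy origin, and the record does not resolve this discrepancy. No plant promoters, terminators, reporters or T-DNA borders are annotated, which fits a role as an intermediate assembly vector whose cargo is supplied by the user and later passed into higher-level constructs for plant transformation.
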