Features (pLannotate 1.2.2; 5 found; start..end, strand, type, name):
    156..700     +  rep_origin     p15A ori: Plasmids containing the medium-copy-number p15A origin of replication can be propagated in E. coli cells that contain a second plasmid with the ColE1 origin.
    788..843     +  rep_origin     RSF ori (fragment): Plasmids containing the RSF 1030 origin of replication can be propagated in E. coli cells that contain additional plasmids with compatible origins.
    942..963     -  misc_feature   bom (fragment): basis of mobility region from pBR322
   1089..1189    +  promoter       AmpR promoter: bla
   1190..2050    +  CDS            AmpR: β-lactamase; bla; confers resistance to ampicillin, carbenicillin, and related antibiotics
>Addgene plasmid #197826 | pJMC-6-BsaI | addgene full sequence | sequence record 390511 | Addgene NGS Result
CTGTCAGACGAAGGGAAATAAATAGTAGCCCGCCTGATGTGCGGGCTTTTTTTTGGTGGTGGTTACCAGT
GTCGCTTAGCTACCGTAGGTCCTCTTAGGCGGTCCGATTAGCGACATAGTCATCAATGCCTTGACGGCTT
AATAAGATGATCTTCTTGAGATCGTTTTGGTCTGCGCGTAATCTCTTGCTCTGAAAACGAAAAAACCGCC
TTGCAGGGCGGTTTTTTGAAGGTTCTCTGAGCTACCAACTCTTTGAACCGAGGTAACTGGCTTGGAGGAG
CGCAGTCACCAAAACTTGTCCTTTCAGTTTAGCCTTAACCGGCGCATGACTTCAAGACTAACTCCTCTAA
ATCAATTACCAGTGGCTGCTGCCAGTGGTGCTTTTGCATGTCTTTCCGGGTTGGACTCAAGACGATAGTT
ACCGGATAAGGCGCAGCGGTCGGACTGAACGGGGGGTTCGTGCATACAGTCCAGCTTGGAGCGAACTGCC
TACCCGGAACTGAGTGTCAGGCGTGGAATGAGACAAACGCGGCCATAACAGCGGAATGACACCGGTAAAC
CGAAAGGCAGGAACAGGAGAGCGCACGAGGGAGCCGCCAGGGGGAAACGCCTGGTATCTTTATAGTCCTG
TCGGGTTTCGCCACCACTGATTTGAGCGTCAGATTTCGTGATGCTTGTCAGGGGGCGGAGCCTATGGAAA
AACGGCTTTGCCGCGGCCCTCTCACTTCCCTGTTAAGTATCTTCCTGGCATCTTCCAGGAAATCTCCGCC
CCGTTCGTAAGCCATTTCCGCTCGCCGCAGTCGAACGACCGAGCGTAGCGAGTCAGTGAGCGAGGAAGCG
GAATATATCCTGTATCACATATTCTGCTGACGCACCGGTGCAGCCTTTTTTCTCCTGCCACATGAAGCAC
TTCACTGACACCCTCATCAGTGCCAACATAGTAAGCCAGTATACACTCCGCTAGCAGCGCCCACAGGCAC
CTGCTTTTCGGAACCGTGAGACCAACAACAAGGTCTCTAGTGCTGCTTTTGCAGGTGCTCGATGAAAAGC
CTTAGGGTCAGGTGGCACTTTTCGGGGAAATGTGCGATGAACCCCTATTTGTTTATTTTTCTAAATACAT
TCAAATATGTATCCGCTAATGAGACAATAACCCTGATAAATGCTTCAATTATATTGAAAAAGGAAGAGTA
TGAGTATCCAACATTTCCGTGTCGCCCTTATTCCCTTTTTTGCGGCCTTCTGCCTTCCTGTTTTTGCTCA
CCCAGAAACGCTGGTGAAAGTAAAAGATGCTGAAGATCAGTTGGGTGCCCGAGTGGGTTACATTGAACTG
GATCTCAACAGCGGCAAAATCTTAGAGAGTTTTCGCCCCGAAGAACGCTTCCCAATGATGAGCACTTTCA
AAGTTCTGCTATGTGGCGCGGTGTTATCCCGTATTGATGCTGGGCAAGAGCAACTCGGTCGCCGCATACA
CTATTCTCAGAATGACTTGGTTGAGTATTCACCAGTCACAGAAAAGCATCTTACGGATGGCATGACAGTA
AGAGAATTATGTAGTGCTGCCATAACCATGAGTGATAACACTGCGGCCAACTTACTTCTGACAACGATTG
GAGGACCGAAGGAGCTAACCGCTTTTTTGCACAACATGGGGGATCATGTAACTCGCCTTGATCGTTGGGA
ACCGGAGCTGAATGAAGCCATACCAAACGACGAGCGTGACACCACGATGCCTGTAGCAATGGCAACAACT
CTCCGCAAACTATTAACTGGCGAACTACTTACTCTTGCTTCACGCCAGCAACTCATTGACTGGATGGAGG
CGGACAAAGTTGCAGGACCACTTCTGCGCTCGGCACTTCCGGCTGGCTGGTTTATTGCTGATAAATCTGG
AGCCGGTGAGCGTGGGTCTCGCGGTATCATTGCAGCACTGGGGCCAGATGGTAAGCCCTCCCGTATCGTA
GTTATCTACACGACGGGGAGTCAGGCAACTATGGATGAACGAAATAGACAGATCGCTGAGATAGGTGCCT
CACTGATTAAGCATTGGTAA
